>Addgene plasmid #180718 | pMYT065 | addgene full sequence | sequence record 369709 | Addgene NGS Result
ATACCAAATACTGTTCTTCTAGTGTAGCCGTAGTTAGGCCACCACTTCAAGAACTCTGTAGCACCGCCTA
CATACCTCGCTCTGCTAATCCTGTTACCAGTGGCTGCTGCCAGTGGCGATAAGTCGTGTCTTACCGGGTT
GGACTCAAGACGATAGTTACCGGATAAGGCGCAGCGGTCGGGCTGAACGGGGGGTTCGTGCACACAGCCC
AGCTTGGAGCGAACGACCTACACCGAACTGAGATACCTACAGCGTGAGCTATGAGAAAGCGCCACGCTTC
CCGAAGGGAGAAAGGCGGACAGGTATCCGGTAAGCGGCAGGGTCGGAACAGGAGAGCGCACGAGGGAGCT
TCCAGGGGGAAACGCCTGGTATCTTTATAGTCCTGTCGGGTTTCGCCACCTCTGACTTGAGCGTCGATTT
TTGTGATGCTCGTCAGGGGGGCGGAGCCTATGGAAAAACGCCAGCAACGCGGCCTTTTTACGGTTCCTGG
CCTTTTGCTGGCCTTTTGCTCACATGTTCTTTCCTGCGTTATCCCCTGATTCTGTGGATAACCGTGCGGC
CGCGCCTGCACTAGACGAACTAGGCAAGATGCGTCCAATCCGTCTAAACATGGTGACAACGCTGGACAGA
TGACGTAACACCGAGCCACATCCTGAAATCGAGGCAGGCTAACCGAAACCGTGACAATGCAAAGAGACAG
CCTGACGCTGCTTGGTGTCTCGTATTCCGAATTCCGATTCTAGACGTACGTCTCAGGTAGAGTTCCCCGG
TTACCTCTCCACGCGGTCTAACCATTTGGGAAAGTTGAGACGCTAGACTAGTCTGACTGCAGATGGACGA
AATGTTTCACGAGCACGCACAAGGTCAGGGCACTCATGCGACAATCAACTCGATGCATGATCCGCACCAT
TGTCGAGGGGCCAGCGTCAATAGTGCCGATGACCACAGACCCGGTTAAGACATAGCCGAATGGAGCCGCG
CCGACCACAGAATGATAGCGGCCGCGATTATCAAAAAGGATCTTCACCTAGATCCTTTTAAATTAAAAAT
GAAGTTTTAAATCAATCTAAAGTATATATGAGTAAACTTGGTCTGACAGTTACCAATGCTTAATCAGTGA
GGCACCTATCTCAGCGATCTGTCTATTTCGTTCATCCATAGTTGCCTGACTCCCCGTCGTGTAGATAACT
ACGATACGGGAGGGCTTACCATCTGGCCCCAGTGCTGCAATGATACCGCGGGACCCACGCTCACCGGCTC
CAGATTTATCAGCAATAAACCAGCCAGCCGGAAGGGCCGAGCGCAGAAGTGGTCCTGCAACTTTATCCGC
CTCCATCCAGTCTATTAATTGTTGCCGGGAAGCTAGAGTAAGTAGTTCGCCAGTTAATAGTTTGCGCAAC
GTTGTTGCCATTGCTACAGGCATCGTGGTGTCACGCTCGTCGTTTGGTATGGCTTCATTCAGCTCCGGTT
CCCAACGATCAAGGCGAGTTACATGATCCCCCATGTTGTGCAAAAAAGCGGTTAGCTCCTTCGGTCCTCC
GATCGTTGTCAGAAGTAAGTTGGCCGCAGTGTTATCACTCATGGTTATGGCAGCACTGCATAATTCTCTT
ACTGTCATGCCATCCGTAAGATGCTTTTCTGTGACTGGTGAGTACTCAACCAAGTCATTCTGAGAATAGT
GTATGCGGCGACCGAGTTGCTCTTGCCCGGCGTCAATACGGGATAATACCGCGCCACATAGCAGAACTTT
AAAAGTGCTCATCATTGGAAAACGTTCTTCGGGGCGAAAACTCTCAAGGATCTTACCGCTGTTGAGATCC
AGTTCGATGTAACCCACTCGTGCACCCAACTGATCTTCAGCATCTTTTACTTTCACCAGCGTTTCTGGGT
GAGCAAAAACAGGAAGGCAAAATGCCGCAAAAAAGGGAATAAGGGCGACACGGAAATGTTGAATACTCAT
ACTCTTCCTTTTTCAATATTATTGAAGCATTTATCAGGGTTATTGTCTCATGAGCGGATACATATTTGAA
TGTATTTAGAAAAATAAACAAATAGGGGTTCCGCGCACATTTCCCCGAAAAGTGCCACCTGTCATGACCA
AAATCCCTTAACGTGAGTTTTCGTTCCACTGAGCGTCAGACCCCGTAGAAAAGATCAAAGGATCTTCTTG
AGATCCTTTTTTTCTGCGCGTAATCTGCTGCTTGCAAACAAAAAAACCACCGCTACCAGCGGTGGTTTGT
TTGCCGGATCAAGAGCTACCAACTCTTTTTCCGAAGGTAACTGGCTTCAGCAGAGCGCAG
Features (pLannotate 1.2.2; 3 found; start..end, strand, type, name):
   1100..1960    -  CDS            AmpR: β-lactamase; bla; confers resistance to ampicillin, carbenicillin, and related antibiotics
   1961..2065    -  promoter       AmpR promoter: bla
   2168..456     +  rep_origin     ori (across the origin): high-copy-number ColE1/pMB1/pBR322/pUC origin of replication
