[The description below was written by a language model from this plasmid's Addgene catalogue record and pLannotate feature annotations shown in this document.]
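Description:
pMYT065 is a small (about 2.3 kb) synthetic-biology plasmid belonging to a multiplex Modular Cloning (MoClo) toolkit for engineering Saccharomyces cerevisiae, designed to be compatible with both the Yeast Toolkit (YTK) and its MYT extension. It is built on the pYTK095 backbone, a cassette-level entry vector. It is maintained only in E. coli, where a high-copy ColE1/pUC-type origin of replication drives propagation and a β-lactamase gene (AmpR) under its native bla promoter provides ampicillin selection. These are the only three features in the annotated table. No yeast origin, yeast selection marker, promoter, coding sequence or terminator is annotated, which is consistent with a plasmid that serves as an assembly part rather than as a vector meant to function in yeast on its own.

The insert is a synthetic "4/5 spacer cassette" flanked by the ConL4 and ConR5 assembly connectors. In the YTK hierarchy, transcription-unit cassettes carry a left and a right connector that set their position and order when several cassettes are joined by Golden Gate assembly into a multigene plasmid. A spacer cassette occupies one such position without contributing a gene. Here it bridges the junction normally filled by a cassette running from ConL4 to ConR5, so that a multigene assembly can be completed with fewer transcription units than the destination format expects. The spacer and connector sequences are not picked up by the automated annotation, and the record does not state the composition of the spacer or the restriction sites used to build it.
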