Addgene plasmid #180718: pMYT065
Purpose: Spacer cassette with ConL4 and ConR5 connectors to be used in the Dueber YTK and Ellis MYT systems
Depositing lab: Tom Ellis. Depositing organization: Imperial College London. Publication: A Multiplex MoClo Toolkit for Extensive and Flexible Engineering of Saccharomyces cerevisiae. Shaw WM, Khalil AS, Ellis T. ACS Synth Biol. 2023 Nov 6. doi: 10.1021/acssynbio.3c00423. PubMed 37930278.
Backbone
  Vector backbone: pYTK095
  Backbone manufacturer: John Dueber
  Vector type: Synthetic Biology
Growth in bacteria
  Bacterial resistance: Ampicillin, 100 μg/mL
  Growth temperature: 37°C
  Growth strain: DH5alpha
  Copy number: High Copy
Gene/Insert
  Gene/Insert name: 4/5 Spacer Cassette
  Species: Synthetic
  Cloning method: Restriction Enzyme; 5′ cloning site Unknown (unknown if destroyed)
Terms and licenses: Academic/Nonprofit Terms; Industry Terms: Not Available to Industry
How to cite: pMYT065 was a gift from Tom Ellis (Addgene plasmid # 180718 ; http://n2t.net/addgene:180718 ; RRID:Addgene_180718)
